>Addgene plasmid #151978 | pGBW-m4133655 | addgene full sequence | sequence record 317900 | Addgene NGS Result
CGTTACATAACTTACGGTAAATGGCCCGCCTGGCTGACCGCCCAACGACCCCCGCCCATTGACGTCAATA
ATGACGTATGTTCCCATAGTAACGCCAATAGGGACTTTCCATTGACGTCAATGGGTGGAGTATTTACGGT
AAACTGCCCACTTGGCAGTACATCAAGTGTATCATATGCCAAGTACGCCCCCTATTGACGTCAATGACGG
TAAATGGCCCGCCTGGCATTATGCCCAGTACATGACCTTATGGGACTTTCCTACTTGGCAGTACATCTAC
GTATTAGTCATCGCTATTACCATGCTGATGCGGTTTTGGCAGTACATCAATGGGCGTGGATAGCGGTTTG
ACTCACGGGGATTTCCAAGTCTCCACCCCATTGACGTCAATGGGAGTTTGTTTTGGCACCAAAATCAACG
GGACTTTCCAAAATGTCGTAACAACTCCGCCCCATTGACGCAAATGGGCGGTAGGCGTGTACGGTGGGAG
GTCTATATAAGCAGAGCTGGTTTAGTGAACCGTCAGATCAGATCTTTGTCGATCCTACCATCCACTCGAC
ACACCCGCCAGCGGCCGCCACCATGAAATTCTTAGTGTTTCTTGGGATCATTACAACGGTCGCAGCTTTT
CATCAGGAATGCAGCCTACAATCGTGTACCCAGCACCAGCCGTACGTTGTGGACGATCCTTGCCCCATCC
ACTTCTATTCTAAGTGGTACATACGGGTAGGCGCGAGGAAGAGTGCACCACTCATTGAGTTGTGTGTGGA
CGAGGCCGGTTCAAAATCCCCAATCCAGTATATAGATATTGGAAATTACACTGTCTCCTGTCTGCCCTTC
ACCATCAACTGCCAAGAACCTAAGCTGGGAAGCCTCGTTGTGAGATGCTCTTTTTATGAGGATTTTCTTG
AATACCACGACGTCCGTGTGGTTCTGGACTTCATTGAAAACCTTTACTTTCAGTCGATGGATTATAAGGA
CCACGATGGAGACTACAAAGATCATGACATTGATTACAAGGACGACGATGACAAATAAGGATCCGCAGGC
CTCTGCTAGCTTGACTGACTGAGATACAGCGTACCTTCAGCTCACAGACATGATAAGATACATTGATGAG
TTTGGACAAACCACAACTAGAATGCAGTGAAAAAAATGCTTTATTTGTGAAATTTGTGATGCTATTGCTT
TATTTGTAACCATTATAAGCTGCAATAAACAAGTTAACAACAACAATTGCATTCATTTTATGTTTCAGGT
TCAGGGGGAGGTGTGGGAGGTTTTTTAAAGCAAGTAAAACCTCTACAAATGTGGTATTGGCCCATCTCTA
TCGGTATCGTAGCATAACCCCTTGGGGCCTCTAAACGGGTCTTGAGGGGTTTTTTGTGCCCCTCGGGCCG
GATTGCTATCTACCGGCATTGGCGCAGAAAAAAATGCCTGATGCGACGCTGCGCGTCTTATACTCCCACA
TATGCCAGATTCAGCAACGGATACGGCTTCCCCAACTTGCCCACTTCCATACGTGTCCTCCTTACCAGAA
ATTTATCCTTAAGGTCGTCAGCTATCCTGCAGGCGATCTCTCGATTTCGATCAAGACATTCCTTTAATGG
TCTTTTCTGGACACCACTAGGGGTCAGAAGTAGTTCATCAAACTTTCTTCCCTCCCTAATCTCATTGGTT
ACCTTGGGCTATCGAAACTTAATTAACCAGTCAAGTCAGCTACTTGGCGAGATCGACTTGTCTGGGTTTC
GACTACGCTCAGAATTGCGTCAGTCAAGTTCGATCTGGTCCTTGCTATTGCACCCGTTCTCCGATTACGA
GTTTCATTTAAATCATGTGAGCAAAAGGCCAGCAAAAGGCCAGGAACCGTAAAAAGGCCGCGTTGCTGGC
GTTTTTCCATAGGCTCCGCCCCCCTGACGAGCATCACAAAAATCGACGCTCAAGTCAGAGGTGGCGAAAC
CCGACAGGACTATAAAGATACCAGGCGTTTCCCCCTGGAAGCTCCCTCGTGCGCTCTCCTGTTCCGACCC
TGCCGCTTACCGGATACCTGTCCGCCTTTCTCCCTTCGGGAAGCGTGGCGCTTTCTCATAGCTCACGCTG
TAGGTATCTCAGTTCGGTGTAGGTCGTTCGCTCCAAGCTGGGCTGTGTGCACGAACCCCCCGTTCAGCCC
GACCGCTGCGCCTTATCCGGTAACTATCGTCTTGAGTCCAACCCGGTAAGACACGACTTATCGCCACTGG
CAGCAGCCACTGGTAACAGGATTAGCAGAGCGAGGTATGTAGGCGGTGCTACAGAGTTCTTGAAGTGGTG
GCCTAACTACGGCTACACTAGAAGAACAGTATTTGGTATCTGCGCTCTGCTGAAGCCAGTTACCTTCGGA
AAAAGAGTTGGTAGCTCTTGATCCGGCAAACAAACCACCGCTGGTAGCGGTGGTTTTTTTGTTTGCAAGC
AGCAGATTACGCGCAGAAAAAAAGGATCTCAAGAAGATCCTTTGATCTTTTCTACGGGGTCTGACGCTCA
GTGGAACGAAAACTCACGTTAAGGGATTTTGGTCATGAGATTATCAAAAAGGATCTTCACCTAGATCCTT
TTAAATTAAAAATGAAGTTTTAAATCAATCTAAAGTATATATGAGTAAACTTGGTCTGACAGTTACCAAT
GCTTAATCAGTGAGGCACCTATCTCAGCGATCTGTCTATTTCGTTCATCCATAGTTGCATTTAAATTTCC
GAACTCTCCAAGGCCCTCGTCGGAAAATCTTCAAACCTTTCGTCCGATCCATCTTGCAGGCTACCTCTCG
AACGAACTATCGCAAGTCTCTTGGCCGGCCTTGCGCCTTGGCTATTGCTTGGCAGCGCCTATCGCCAGGT
ATTACTCCAATCCCGAATATCCGAGATCGGGATCACCCGAGAGAAGTTCAACCTACATCCTCAATCCCGA
TCTATCCGAGATCCGAGGAATATCGAAATCGGGGCGCGCCTGGCCTCCGCGCCGGGTTTTGGCGCCTCCC
GCGGGCGCCCCCCTCGTCACGGCGAGCGCTGCCACGTCAGACGAAGGGCGCAGGAGCGTCCTGATCCTTC
CGCCCGGACGCTCAGGACAGCGGCCCGCTGCTCATAAGACTCGGCCTTAGAACCCCAGTATCAGCAGAAG
GACATTTTAGGACGGGACTTGGGTGACTCTAGGGCACTGGTTTTCTTTCCAGAGAGCGGAACAGGCGAGG
AAAAGTAGTCCCTTCTCGGCGATTCTGCGGAGGGATCTCCGTGGGGCGGTGAACGCCGATGATTATATAA
GGACGCGCCGGGTGTGGCACAGCTAGTTCCGTCGCAGCCGGGATTTGGGTCGCGGTTCTTGTTTGTGGAT
CGCTGTGATCGTCACTTGGTGAGTAGCGGGCTGCTGGGCTGGCCGGGGCTTTCGTGGCCGCCGGGCCGCT
CGGTGGGACGGAAGCGTGTGGAGAGACCGCCAAGGGCTGTAGTCTGGGTCCGCGAGCAAGGTTGCCCTGA
ACTGGGGGTTGGGGGGAGCGCAGCAAAATGGCGGCTGTTCCCGAGTCTTGAATGGAAGACGCTTGTGAGG
CGGGCTGTGAGGTCGTTGAAACAAGGTGGGGGGCATGGTGGGCGGCAAGAACCCAAGGTCTTGAGCCCTT
CGCTAATGCGGGAAAGCTCTTATTCGGGTGAGATGGGCTGGGCACCATCTGGGGACCCTGACGTGAAGTT
TGTCACTGACTGGAGAACTCGGTTTGTCGTCTGTTGCGGGGGCGGCAGTTATGGCGGTGCCGTTGGGCAG
TGCACCCGTACCTTTGGGAGCGCGCGCCCTCGTCGTGTCGTGACGTCACCCGTTCTGTTGGCTTATAATG
CAGGGTGGGGCCACCTGCCGGTAGGTGTGCGGTAGGCTTTTCTCCGTCGCAGGACGCAGGGTTCGGGCCT
AGGGTAGGCTCTCCTGAATCGACAGGCGCCGGACCTCTGGTGAGGGGAGGGATAAGTGAGGCGTCAGTTT
CTTTGGTCGGTTTTATGTACCTATCTTCTTAAGTAGCTGAAGCTCCGGTTTTGAACTATGCGCTCGGGGT
TGGCGAGTGTGTTTTGTGAAGTTTTTTAGGCACCTTTTGAAATGTAATCATTTGGGTCAATATGTAATTT
TCAGTGTTAGACTTGTAAATTGTCCGCTAAATTCTGGCCGTTTTTGGCTTTTTTGTTAGACAACATGGGT
AAAAAGCCTGAACTCACCGCGACGTCTGTCGAGAAGTTTCTGATCGAAAAGTTCGACAGCGTCTCCGACC
TGATGCAGCTCTCGGAGGGCGAAGAATCTCGTGCTTTCAGCTTCGATGTAGGAGGGCGTGGATATGTCCT
GCGGGTAAATAGCTGCGCCGATGGTTTCTACAAAGATCGTTATGTTTATCGGCACTTTGCATCCGCCGCG
CTCCCGATTCCGGAAGTGCTTGACATTGGGGAGTTCAGCGAGAGCCTGACCTATTGCATCTCCCGCCGTG
CACAGGGTGTCACGTTGCAAGACCTGCCTGAAACCGAACTGCCCGCTGTTCTGCAGCCGGTCGCGGAGGC
AATGGATGCCATCGCTGCCGCCGATCTTAGCCAGACGAGCGGGTTCGGCCCATTCGGACCGCAAGGAATC
GGTCAATACACTACATGGCGTGATTTCATATGCGCGATTGCTGATCCCCATGTGTATCACTGGCAAACTG
TGATGGACGACACCGTCAGTGCGTCCGTCGCGCAGGCTCTCGATGAGCTGATGCTTTGGGCCGAGGACTG
CCCCGAAGTCCGGCACCTCGTGCACGCGGATTTCGGCTCCAACAATGTCCTGACGGACAATGGCCGCATA
ACAGCGGTCATTGACTGGAGCGAGGCGATGTTCGGGGATTCCCAATACGAGGTCGCCAACATCTTCTTCT
GGAGGCCGTGGTTGGCTTGTATGGAGCAGCAGACGCGCTACTTCGAGCGGAGGCATCCGGAGCTTGCAGG
ATCGCCCCGGCTCCGGGCGTATATGCTCCGCATTGGTCTTGACCAACTCTATCAGAGCTTGGTTGACGGC
AATTTCGATGATGCAGCTTGGGCGCAGGGTCGATGCGACGCAATCGTCCGATCCGGAGCCGGGACTGTCG
GGCGTACACAAATCGCCCGCAGAAGCGCCGCCGTCTGGACCGATGGCTGTGTAGAAGTACTCGCCGATAG
TGGAAACCGACGCCCCAGCACTCGTCCGAGGGCAAAGGAATAAGCTAGTATGTAAGCCTAGTCTTAGATA
ATAAAATCGCTATCCATCGAAGATGGATGTGTGTTGGTTTTTTGTGTGTGTAACGCTAGGCGCGCCTGGT
GTACCGAGAACGATCCTCTCAGTGCGAGTCTCGACGATCCATATCGTTGCTTGGCAGTCAGCCAGTCGGA
ATCCAGCTTGGGACCCAGGAAGTCCAATCGTCAGATATTGTACTCAAGCCTGGTCACGGCAGCGTACCGA
TCTGTTTAAACCTAGATATTGATAGTCTGATCGGTCAACGTATAATCGAGTCCTAGCTTTTGCAAACATC
TATCAAGAGACAGGATCAGCAGGAGGCTTTCGCATGAGTATTCAACATTTCCGTGTCGCCCTTATTCCCT
TTTTTGCGGCATTTTGCCTTCCTGTTTTTGCTCACCCAGAAACGCTGGTGAAAGTAAAAGATGCTGAAGA
TCAGTTGGGTGCGCGAGTGGGTTACATCGAACTGGATCTCAACAGCGGTAAGATCCTTGAGAGTTTTCGC
CCCGAAGAACGCTTTCCAATGATGAGCACTTTTAAAGTTCTGCTATGTGGCGCGGTATTATCCCGTATTG
ACGCCGGGCAAGAGCAACTCGGTCGCCGCATACACTATTCTCAGAATGACTTGGTTGAGTATTCACCAGT
CACAGAAAAGCATCTTACGGATGGCATGACAGTAAGAGAATTATGCAGTGCTGCCATAACCATGAGTGAT
AACACTGCGGCCAACTTACTTCTGACAACGATTGGAGGACCGAAGGAGCTAACCGCTTTTTTGCACAACA
TGGGGGATCATGTAACTCGCCTTGATCGTTGGGAACCGGAGCTGAATGAAGCCATACCAAACGACGAGCG
TGACACCACGATGCCTGTAGCAATGGCAACAACCTTGCGTAAACTATTAACTGGCGAACTACTTACTCTA
GCTTCCCGGCAACAGTTGATAGACTGGATGGAGGCGGATAAAGTTGCAGGACCACTTCTGCGCTCGGCCC
TTCCGGCTGGCTGGTTTATTGCTGATAAATCTGGAGCCGGTGAGCGTGGGTCTCGCGGTATCATTGCAGC
ACTGGGGCCAGATGGTAAGCCCTCCCGTATCGTAGTTATCTACACGACGGGGAGTCAGGCAACTATGGAT
GAACGAAATAGACAGATCGCTGAGATAGGTGCCTCACTGATTAAGCATTGGTAACCGATTCTAGGTGCAT
TGGCGCAGAAAAAAATGCCTGATGCGACGCTGCGCGTCTTATACTCCCACATATGCCAGATTCAGCAACG
GATACGGCTTCCCCAACTTGCCCACTTCCATACGTGTCCTCCTTACCAGAAATTTATCCTTAAGATCCCG
AATCGTTTAAACTCGACTCTGGCTCTATCGAATCTCCGTCGTTTCGAGCTTACGCGAACAGCCGTGGCGC
TCATTTGCTCGTCGGGCATCGAATCTCGTCAGCTATCGTCAGCTTACCTTTTTGGCAGCGATCGCGGCTC
CCGACATCTTGGACCATTAGCTCCACAGGTATCTTCTTCCCTCTAGTGGTCATAACAGCAGCTTCAGCTA
CCTCTCAATTCAAAAAACCCCTCAAGACCCGTTTAGAGGCCCCAAGGGGTTATGCTATCAATCGTTGCGT
TACACACACAAAAAACCAACACACATCCATCTTCGATGGATAGCGATTTTATTATCTAACTGCTGATCGA
GTGTAGCCAGATCTAGTAATCAATTACGGGGTCATTAGTTCATAGCCCATATATGGAGTTCCG
Features (pLannotate 1.2.2; 21 found; start..end, strand, type, name):
      1..304     +  enhancer       CMV enhancer: human cytomegalovirus immediate early enhancer
    377..394     -  promoter       CMV promoter (fragment): human cytomegalovirus (CMV) immediate early promoter
    457..508     +  promoter       CMVd2 promoter: truncated human cytomegalovirus (CMV) immediate early promoter that yields moderately reduced expression relative to the full-length promoter
    583..945     +  CDS            NS8_SARS2: Experimental evidence at protein level: Swiss-Prot protein existence level 1. Plays a role in modulating host immune response (PubMed:31986261). Binds to IL17RA receptor, leading to IL17 pathway activation and an increased secretion of pro-inflammatory factors. Contributes to cytokine storm during COVID-19 infection. From Severe acute respiratory syndrome coronavirus 2 (2019-nCoV) (SARS-CoV-2).
   1012..1034    +  CDS            FLAG (fragment): FLAG® epitope tag, followed by an enterokinase cleavage site
   1104..1225    -  polyA_signal   SV40 poly(A) signal: SV40 polyadenylation signal
   1248..1317    -  CDS            large T antigen (fragment): large T antigen from SV40 (simian virus 40)
   1340..1386    +  terminator     T7 terminator: transcription terminator for bacteriophage T7 RNA polymerase
   1416..1552    +  terminator     rrnG terminator: transcription terminator from the E. coli ribosomal RNA rrnG operon (Albrechtsen et al., 1991)
   1597..1668    +  misc_feature   3' β-globin insulator: insulator downstream of the human β-globin locus (Farrell et al., 2002)
   1894..2482    -  rep_origin     ori: high-copy-number ColE1/pMB1/pBR322/pUC origin of replication
   2654..2718    -  CDS            bla(M) (fragment): β-lactamase lacking the signal sequence; bla(M); allows cytosolic expression of β-lactamase
   2982..4191    +  promoter       UbC promoter: human ubiquitin C promoter
   4201..5222    +  CDS            HygR (fragment): hygromycin B phosphotransferase confers resistance to hygromycin
   5250..5298    +  polyA_signal   poly(A) signal: synthetic polyadenylation signal
   5564..6424    +  CDS            AmpR: β-lactamase; bla; confers resistance to ampicillin, carbenicillin, and related antibiotics
   6437..6573    +  terminator     rrnG terminator: transcription terminator from the E. coli ribosomal RNA rrnG operon (Albrechtsen et al., 1991)
   6725..6796    +  misc_feature   5' β-globin insulator: insulator upstream of the human β-globin locus (Farrell et al., 2002)
   6801..6847    -  terminator     T7 terminator: transcription terminator for bacteriophage T7 RNA polymerase
   6865..6913    -  polyA_signal   poly(A) signal: synthetic polyadenylation signal
   6944..6993    +  enhancer       CMV enhancer (fragment): human cytomegalovirus immediate early enhancer
