[The description below was written by a language model from this plasmid's Addgene catalogue record and pLannotate feature annotations shown in this document.]
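Description:
pGBW-m4133655 is a mammalian expression plasmid built on the pTwist_CMV_Hygro_6 backbone for producing the wild-type ORF8 accessory protein of SARS-CoV-2. It is maintained in E. coli through a high-copy ColE1/pUC-type origin and an ampicillin resistance gene (β-lactamase). For selection in mammalian cells it carries a separate cassette in which the human ubiquitin C promoter drives hygromycin B phosphotransferase, followed by a synthetic polyadenylation signal, so stably transfected cells can be enriched as well as transiently transfected ones used directly.

The expression unit consists of the human cytomegalovirus immediate-early enhancer and promoter upstream of the ORF8 coding sequence, which the annotation matches to the SARS-CoV-2 NS8 protein, described there as an immune-modulating factor that binds the IL17RA receptor. According to the catalogue entry, the backbone supplies a C-terminal TEV-cleavable 3xFLAG tag. The automated feature table picks up only a FLAG fragment downstream of the ORF and does not separately annotate the TEV site. The tag allows detection or affinity capture with anti-FLAG reagents and its removal by protease. An SV40 polyadenylation signal annotated on the reverse strand lies downstream of the cassette. The backbone also contains bacterial transcription terminators (T7 and rrnG) and short β-globin insulator elements flanking its modules, which presumably limit read-through and interference between the units.

The sequenced record is 6,993 nt, slightly larger than the sum of the listed backbone and insert sizes. The plasmid suits studies of ORF8 expression, localisation, and host-protein interactions in mammalian cells.
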