Addgene plasmid #151978: pGBW-m4133655
Purpose: Mammalian expression plasmid for SARS-CoV-2 ORF8 protein
Depositing lab: Ginkgo Bioworks & Benjie Chen.
Backbone
  Vector backbone: pTwist_CMV_Hygro_6
  Backbone size w/o insert (bp): 6525
  Vector type: Mammalian Expression
  Selectable markers: Hygromycin
Growth in bacteria
  Bacterial resistance: Ampicillin, 100 μg/mL
  Growth temperature: 37°C
  Growth strain: DH5alpha
  Copy number: High Copy
Gene/Insert
  Gene/Insert name: SARS-CoV-2 ORF8 protein
  Species: Severe acute respiratory syndrome coronavirus 2
  Insert size (bp): 359
  Mutation: wt
  Entrez Gene: ORF8 (a.k.a. GU280_gp09)
  Promoter: CMV
  Tag / fusion protein: Cleavable TEV;3xFlag (C terminal on backbone)
  Cloning method: Unknown
Resource information
  A portion of this plasmid was derived from a plasmid made by: GinkgoBioworks
Depositor comments: NCBI reference sequence: YP_009724396.1
How to cite: pGBW-m4133655 was a gift from Ginkgo Bioworks & Benjie Chen (Addgene plasmid # 151978 ; http://n2t.net/addgene:151978 ; RRID:Addgene_151978)
